Addgene plasmid #133262: Raichu-OsRac1 WT
Purpose: Biosensor for monitoring activation for rice small GTPase OsRac1
Depositing lab: Yoji Kawano. Depositing organization: CAS Center for Excellence in Molecular Plant Sciences ("CEMPS"). Publication: In vivo monitoring of plant small GTPase activation using a Forster resonance energy transfer biosensor. Wong HL, Akamatsu A, Wang Q, Higuchi M, Matsuda T, Okuda J, Kosami KI, Inada N, Kawasaki T, Kaneko-Kawano T, Nagawa S, Tan L, Kawano Y, Shimamoto K. Plant Methods. 2018 Jul 7;14:56. doi: 10.1186/s13007-018-0325-4. eCollection 2018. PubMed 30002723.
Backbone
  Vector backbone: pBI221
  Vector type: Plant Expression
Growth in bacteria
  Bacterial resistance: Ampicillin, 100 μg/mL
  Growth temperature: 37°C
  Growth strain: DH5alpha
  Copy number: High Copy
Gene/Insert
  Gene/Insert name: OsRac1
  Species: Oryza sativa
  Entrez Gene: LOC4325879 (a.k.a. OSNPB_010229400, OsRac1, Rac1)
  Promoter: Ubi
  Tag / fusion protein: Venus-CRIB (N terminal on insert); CFP-lipid (C terminal on insert)
  Cloning method: Restriction Enzyme; 5′ cloning site unknown (unknown if destroyed); 3′ cloning site unknown (unknown if destroyed)
  Sequencing primers: 5′ pBI221 35S: ACTGACGTAAGGGATGACGC; 3′ NosTer R 2: GATAATCATCGCAAGACCG
Terms and licenses: Academic/Nonprofit Terms; Industry Terms: Not Available to Industry
How to cite: Raichu-OsRac1 WT was a gift from Yoji Kawano (Addgene plasmid # 133262 ; http://n2t.net/addgene:133262 ; RRID:Addgene_133262)
