[The description below was written by a language model from this plasmid's Addgene catalogue record and pLannotate feature annotations shown in this document.]
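Description:
Raichu-OsRac1 WT is a plant expression plasmid built on the pBI221 backbone that encodes a single-chain FRET biosensor reporting the activation state of the rice (Oryza sativa) small GTPase OsRac1. It is maintained in E. coli through a high-copy ColE1/pUC-type origin and selected with ampicillin via the β-lactamase gene. The remaining backbone annotations (lac promoter/operator, lacZα, and fragments of lacI, rop and bom) are pUC/pBR322-derived remnants with no role in the sensor. No plant selectable marker or T-DNA borders are annotated, which fits a construct used for direct, transient delivery rather than Agrobacterium-mediated transformation, although the record does not state the delivery method.

The sensor cassette is driven by the maize polyubiquitin (Ubi) promoter, a strong constitutive promoter in monocots, and ends with the nopaline synthase (NOS) terminator. The open reading frame runs in the order Venus (yellow acceptor), a fragment of PAK1 containing the CRIB domain that binds active Rac/Cdc42-type GTPases, the bulk of wild-type OsRac1, CFP (cyan donor), and finally a short C-terminal piece of OsRac1. This last segment corresponds to the "lipid" part of the catalogue's tag description and presumably supplies the lipid-modification signal that places the sensor at the membrane. In this Raichu-style design, GTP loading of the OsRac1 module promotes its intramolecular binding to the CRIB domain, bringing CFP and Venus closer together and raising FRET efficiency, so the Venus/CFP emission ratio serves as a readout of GTPase activation. The construct is intended for in vivo imaging of where and when OsRac1 is activated in plant cells, a GTPase annotated as functioning in disease resistance signalling.
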