Features (pLannotate 1.2.2; 18 found; start..end, strand, type, name):
      1..1992    +  promoter       Ubi promoter: maize polyubiquitin gene promoter
   2020..2703    +  CDS            Venus: Venus is a basic (constitutively fluorescent) yellow fluorescent protein published in 2002, derived from Aequorea victoria. It is reported to be a rapidly-maturing weak dimer with moderate acid sensitivity.
   2710..2958    +  CDS            PAK1 (fragment): PAK1_BOVIN - Experimental evidence at protein level: Swiss-Prot protein existence level 1. Protein kinase involved in intracellular signaling pathways downstream of integrins and receptor-type kinases that plays an important role in cytoskeleton dynamics, in cell adhesion, migration, proliferation, apoptosis, mitosis, and in vesicle-mediated transport processes. Can directly phosphorylate BAD and protects cells against apoptosis. Activated by interaction with CDC42 and RAC1. Functions as GTPase effector that links the Rho-related GTPases CDC42 and RAC1 to the JNK MAP kinase pathway. Phosphoryl
   3010..3531    +  CDS            RAC1 (fragment): RAC1_ORYSJ - Experimental evidence at protein level: Swiss-Prot protein existence level 1. Small GTPase playing a general role in disease resistance signaling pathway. Acts downstream of heterotrimeric G protein alpha subunit. Regulates cell death and reactive oxygen species production, probably through NADPH oxidase. Also involved in sphingolipid elicitor (SE)-dependent defense signaling. Activates phytoalexin production and alters defense-related genes. Down-regulates metallothionein 2b, a reactive oxygen scavenger (PubMed:10485927, PubMed:11149940, PubMed:12237405, PubMed:15220467). May con
   3541..4252    +  CDS            CFP (fragment): cyan variant of GFP mammalian codon-optimized
   4249..4347    +  CDS            RAC1 (fragment): RAC1_ORYSJ - Experimental evidence at protein level: Swiss-Prot protein existence level 1. Small GTPase playing a general role in disease resistance signaling pathway. Acts downstream of heterotrimeric G protein alpha subunit. Regulates cell death and reactive oxygen species production, probably through NADPH oxidase. Also involved in sphingolipid elicitor (SE)-dependent defense signaling. Activates phytoalexin production and alters defense-related genes. Down-regulates metallothionein 2b, a reactive oxygen scavenger (PubMed:10485927, PubMed:11149940, PubMed:12237405, PubMed:15220467). May con
   4363..4379    -  misc_feature   MCS (fragment): pUC18/19 multiple cloning site
   4385..4637    +  terminator     NOS terminator: nopaline synthase terminator and poly(A) signal
   4678..4694    -  protein_bind   lac operator: The lac repressor binds to the lac operator to inhibit transcription in E. coli. This inhibition can be relieved by adding lactose or isopropyl-β-D-thiogalactopyranoside (IPTG). lac repressor encoded by lacI
   4702..4732    -  promoter       lac promoter: promoter for the E. coli lac operon
   4747..4768    -  protein_bind   CAP binding site: CAP binding activates transcription in the presence of cAMP. E. coli catabolite activator protein
   4781..4873    -  CDS            lacI (fragment): lac repressor; lacI; The lac repressor binds to the lac operator to inhibit transcription in E. coli. This inhibition can be relieved by adding lactose or isopropyl-β-D-thiogalactopyranoside (IPTG).
   5056..5644    -  rep_origin     ori: high-copy-number ColE1/pMB1/pBR322/pUC origin of replication
   5815..6675    -  CDS            AmpR: β-lactamase; bla; confers resistance to ampicillin, carbenicillin, and related antibiotics
   6676..6780    -  promoter       AmpR promoter: bla
   6875..6910    +  CDS            rop (fragment): Rop protein, which maintains plasmids at low copy number; rop
   7012..7111    +  misc_feature   bom (fragment): basis of mobility region from pBR322
   7117..7271    -  CDS            lacZα (fragment): LacZα fragment of β-galactosidase; lacZ fragment
>Addgene plasmid #133262 | Raichu-OsRac1 WT | addgene full sequence | sequence record 266091 | Addgene NGS Result
CTGCAGTGCAGCGTGACCCGGTCGTGCCCCTCTCTAGAGATAATGAGCATTGCATGTCTAAGTTATAAAA
AATTACCACATATTTTTTTTGTCACACTTGTTTGAAGTGCAGTTTATCTATCTTTATACATATATTTAAA
CTTTACTCTACGAATAATATAATCTATAGTACTACAATAATATCAGTGTTTTAGAGAATCATATAAATGA
ACAGTTAGACATGGTCTAAAGGACAATTGAGTATTTTGACAACAGGACTCTACAGTTTTATCTTTTTAGT
GTGCATGTGTTCTCCTTTTTTTTTGCAAATAGCTTCACCTATATAATACTTCATCCATTTTATTAGTACA
TCCATTTAGGGTTTAGGGTTAATGGTTTTTATAGACTAATTTTTTTAGTACATCTATTTTATTCTATTTT
AGCCTCTAAATTAAGAAAACTAAAACTCTATTTTAGTTTTTTTATTTAATAATTTAGATATAAAATAGAA
TAAAATAAAGTGACTAAAAATTAAACAAATACCCTTTAAGAAATTAAAAAAACTAAGGAAACATTTTTCT
TGTTTCGAGTAGATAATGCCAGCCTGTTAAACGCCGTCGACGAGTCTAACGGACACCAACCAGCGAACCA
GCAGCGTCGCGTCGGGCCAAGCGAAGCAGACGGCACGGCATCTCTGTCGCTGCCTCTGGACCCCTCTCGA
GAGTTCCGCTCCACCGTTGGACTTGCTCCGCTGTCGGCATCCAGAAATTGCGTGGCGGAGCGGCAGACGT
GAGCCGGCACGGCAGGCGGCCTCCTCCTCCTCTCACGGCACCGGCAGCTACGGGGGATTCCTTTCCCACC
GCTCCTTCGCTTTCCCTTCCTCGCCCGCCGTAATAAATAGACACCCCCTCCACACCCTCTTTCCCCAACC
TCGTGTTGTTCGGAGCGCACACACACACAACCAGATCTCCCCCAAATCCACCCGTCGGCACCTCCGCTTC
AAGGTACGCCGCTCGTCCTCCCCCCCCCCCCTCTCTACCTTCTCTAGATCGGCGTTCCGGTCCATGGTTA
GGGCCCGGTAGTTCTACTTCTGTTCATGTTTGTGTTAGATCCGTGTTTGTGTTAGATCCGTGCTGCTAGC
GTTCGTACACGGATGCGACCTGTACGTCAGACACGTTCTGATTGCTAACTTGCCAGTGTTTCTCTTTGGG
GAATCCTGGGATGGCTCTAGCCGTTCCGCAGACGGGATCGATTTCATGATTTTTTTTGTTTCGTTGCATA
GGGTTTGGTTTGCCCTTTTCCTTTATTTCAATATATGCCGTGCACTTGTTTGTCGGGTCATCTTTTCATG
CTTTTTTTTGTCTTGGTTGTGATGATGTGGTCTGGTTGGGCGGTCGTTCTAGATCGGAGTAGAATTCTGT
TTCAAACTACCTGGTGGATTTATTAATTTTGGATCTGTATGTGTGTGCCATACATATTCATAGTTACGAA
TTGAAGATGATGGATGGAAATATCGATCTAGGATAGGTATACATGTTGATGCGGGTTTTACTGATGCATA
TACAGAGATGCTTTTTGTTCGCTTGGTTGTGATGATGTGGTGTGGTTGGGCGGTCGTTCATTCGTTCTAG
ATCGGAGTAGAATACTGTTTCAAACTACCTGGTGTATTTATTAATTTTGGAACTGTATGTGTGTGTCATA
CATCTTCATAGTTACGAGTTTAAGATGGATGGAAATATCGATCTAGGATAGGTATACATGTTGATGTGGG
TTTTACTGATGCATATACATGATGGCATATGCAGCATCTATTCATATGCTCTAACCTTGAGTACCTATCT
ATTATAATAAACAAGTATGTTTTATAATTATTTTGATCTTGATATACTTGGATGATGGCATATGCAGCAG
CTATATGTGGATTTTTTTAGCCCTGCCTTCATACGCTATTTATTTGCTTGGTACTGTTTCTTTTGTCGAT
GCTCACCCTGTTGTTTGGTGTTACTTCTGCAGGTCGACTCTAGAGGATCCGAATTCGGCATGGTGAGCAA
GGGCGAGGAGCTGTTCACCGGGGTGGTGCCCATCCTGGTCGAGCTGGACGGCGACGTAAACGGCCACAAG
TTCAGCGTGTCCGGCGAGGGCGAGGGCGATGCCACCTACGGCAAGCTGACCCTGAAGCTGATCTGCACCA
CCGGCAAGCTGCCCGTGCCCTGGCCCACCCTCGTGACCACCCTGGGCTACGGCCTGCAGTGCTTCGCCCG
CTACCCCGACCACATGAAGCAGCACGACTTCTTCAAGTCCGCCATGCCCGAAGGCTACGTCCAGGAGCGC
ACCATCTTCTTCAAGGACGACGGCAACTACAAGACCCGCGCCGAGGTGAAGTTCGAGGGCGACACCCTGG
TGAACCGCATCGAGCTGAAGGGCATCGACTTCAAGGAGGACGGCAACATCCTGGGGCACAAGCTGGAGTA
CAACTACAACAGCCACAACGTCTATATCACCGCCGACAAGCAGAAGAACGGCATCAAGGCCAACTTCAAG
ATCCGCCACAACATCGAGGACGGCGGCGTGCAGCTCGCCGACCACTACCAGCAGAACACCCCCATCGGCG
ACGGCCCCGTGCTGCTGCCCGACAACCACTACCTGAGCTACCAGTCCGCCCTGAGCAAAGACCCCAACGA
GAAGCGCGATCACATGGTCCTGCTGGAGTTCGTGACCGCCGCCCTCGAGAAAGAGAAAGAGCGGCCAGAG
ATTTCTCTCCCTTCAGATTTTGAACACACAATTCATGTCGGTTTTGATGCTGTCACAGGGGAGTTTACGG
GAATGCCAGAGCAGTGGGCCCGCTTGCTTCAGACATCAAATATCACTAAGTCGGAGCAGAAGAAAAACCC
GCAGGCTGTTCTGGATGTGTTGGAGTTTTACAACTCGAAGAAGACATCCAACAGCCAGAAATACATGAGC
TTTACAGATAAGTCAGCTTCCGGAGGTGGAACCGGTGGTGGAGGTACCATGAGCTCGGCGGCGGCGGCGA
CGAGGTTCATCAAGTGCGTCACCGTGGGGGACGGCGCGGTGGGGAAGACGTGCATGCTCATCTGCTACAC
CTGCAACAAGTTCCCCACCGATTACATCCCCACCGTGTTCGACAACTTCAGCGCCAATGTCTCCGTGGAC
GGGAGCGTCGTCAACCTCGGCCTCTGGGACACTGCAGGTCAGGAGGATTACAGCAGGTTGAGGCCTCTGA
GCTACAGGGGAGCCGATGTGTTCATCCTGTCCTTCTCCCTGATAAGCAGGGCGAGCTATGAGAATGTTCA
GAAGAAGTGGATGCCAGAGCTTCGCCGGTTTGCGCCTGGTGTTCCTGTAGTTCTTGTTGGAACCAAGTTG
GATCTCCGTGAAGATAGGGCCTATCTTGCTGATCATCCAGCTTCTTCCATAATAACAACGGAGCAGGGAG
AAGAACTGAGGAAGCTAATAGGAGCGGTCGCCTACATCGAATGCAGCTCCAAGACACAGAGAAACATTAA
AGCTGTTTTCGACACTGCCATCAAAGTGGTGCGCGGCCGCATGGTGAGCAAGGGCGAGGAGCTGTTCACC
GGGGTGGTGCCCATCCTGGTCGAGCTGGACGGCGACGTAAACGGCCACAGGTTCAGCGTGTCCGGCGAGG
GCGAGGGCGATGCCACCTACGGCAAGCTGACCCTGAAGTTCATCTGCACCACCGGCAAGCTGCCCGTGCC
CTGGCCCACCCTCGTGACCACCCTGACCTGGGGCGTGCAGTGCTTCAGCCGCTACCCCGACCACATGAAG
CAGCACGACTTCTTCAAGTCCGCCATGCCCGAAGGCTACGTCCAGGAGCGTACCATCTTCTTCAAGGACG
ACGGCAACTACAAGACCCGCGCCGAGGTGAAGTTCGAGGGCGACACCCTGGTGAACCGCATCGAGCTGAA
GGGCATCGGCTTCAAGGAGGACGGCAACATCCTGGGGCACAAGCTAGAGTACAACTACATCAGCCACAAC
GTCTATATCACCGCCGACAAGCAGAAGAACGGCATCAAGGCCCACTTCAAGATCCGCCACAACATCGAGG
ACGGCGGCGTGCAGCTCGCCGACCACTACCAGCAGAACACCCCCATCGGCGACGGCCCCGTGCTGCTGCC
CGACAACCACTACCTGAGCACCCAGTCCGCCCTGAGCAAAGACCCCAACGAGAAGCGCGATCACATGGTC
CTGCTGGAGTTCGTGACCGCCGCCGGGATCACTCTCGGCATGGACGAGCTGTCTAGACCAAGACATAAGG
ATGTAACCAGAAAGAAACTCCAATCAAGCTCCAATCGGCCAGTAAGGCGGTACTTTTGCGGAAGCGCTTG
TTTCGCGTAGGGATCCACTAGTGGTACCGAGCTCGAATTTCCCCGATCGTTCAAACATTTGGCAATAAAG
TTTCTTAAGATTGAATCCTGTTGCCGGTCTTGCGATGATTATCATATAATTTCTGTTGAATTACGTTAAG
CATGTAATAATTAACATGTAATGCATGACGTTATTTATGAGATGGGTTTTTATGATTAGAGTCCCGCAAT
TATACATTTAATACGCGATAGAAAACAAAATATAGCGCGCAAACTAGGATAAATTATCGCGCGCGGTGTC
ATCTATGTTACTAGATCGGGAATTCGTAATCATGTCATAGCTGTTTCCTGTGTGAAATTGTTATCCGCTC
ACAATTCCACACAACATACGAGCCGGAAGCATAAAGTGTAAAGCCTGGGGTGCCTAATGAGTGAGCTAAC
TCACATTAATTGCGTTGCGCTCACTGCCCGCTTTCCAGTCGGGAAACCTGTCGTGCCAGCTGCATTAATG
AATCGGCCAACGCGCGGGGAGAGGCGGTTTGCGTATTGGGCGCTCTTCCGCTTCCTCGCTCACTGACTCG
CTGCGCTCGGTCGTTCGGCTGCGGCGAGCGGTATCAGCTCACTCAAAGGCGGTAATACGGTTATCCACAG
AATCAGGGGATAACGCAGGAAAGAACATGTGAGCAAAAGGCCAGCAAAAGGCCAGGAACCGTAAAAAGGC
CGCGTTGCTGGCGTTTTTCCATAGGCTCCGCCCCCCTGACGAGCATCACAAAAATCGACGCTCAAGTCAG
AGGTGGCGAAACCCGACAGGACTATAAAGATACCAGGCGTTTCCCCCTGGAAGCTCCCTCGTGCGCTCTC
CTGTTCCGACCCTGCCGCTTACCGGATACCTGTCCGCCTTTCTCCCTTCGGGAAGCGTGGCGCTTTCTCA
TAGCTCACGCTGTAGGTATCTCAGTTCGGTGTAGGTCGTTCGCTCCAAGCTGGGCTGTGTGCACGAACCC
CCCGTTCAGCCCGACCGCTGCGCCTTATCCGGTAACTATCGTCTTGAGTCCAACCCGGTAAGACACGACT
TATCGCCACTGGCAGCAGCCACTGGTAACAGGATTAGCAGAGCGAGGTATGTAGGCGGTGCTACAGAGTT
CTTGAAGTGGTGGCCTAACTACGGCTACACTAGAAGAACAGTATTTGGTATCTGCGCTCTGCTGAAGCCA
GTTACCTTCGGAAAAAGAGTTGGTAGCTCTTGATCCGGCAAACAAACCACCGCTGGTAGCGGTGGTTTTT
TTGTTTGCAAGCAGCAGATTACGCGCAGAAAAAAAGGATCTCAAGAAGATCCTTTGATCTTTTCTACGGG
GTCTGACGCTCAGTGGAACGAAAACTCACGTTAAGGGATTTTGGTCATGAGATTATCAAAAAGGATCTTC
ACCTAGATCCTTTTAAATTAAAAATGAAGTTTTAAATCAATCTAAAGTATATATGAGTAAACTTGGTCTG
ACAGTTACCAATGCTTAATCAGTGAGGCACCTATCTCAGCGATCTGTCTATTTCGTTCATCCATAGTTGC
CTGACTCCCCGTCGTGTAGATAACTACGATACGGGAGGGCTTACCATCTGGCCCCAGTGCTGCAATGATA
CCGCGAGACCCACGCTCACCGGCTCCAGATTTATCAGCAATAAACCAGCCAGCCGGAAGGGCCGAGCGCA
GAAGTGGTCCTGCAACTTTATCCGCCTCCATCCAGTCTATTAATTGTTGCCGGGAAGCTAGAGTAAGTAG
TTCGCCAGTTAATAGTTTGCGCAACGTTGTTGCCATTGCTACAGGCATCGTGGTGTCACGCTCGTCGTTT
GGTATGGCTTCATTCAGCTCCGGTTCCCAACGATCAAGGCGAGTTACATGATCCCCCATGTTGTGCAAAA
AAGCGGTTAGCTCCTTCGGTCCTCCGATCGTTGTCAGAAGTAAGTTGGCCGCAGTGTTATCACTCATGGT
TATGGCAGCACTGCATAATTCTCTTACTGTCATGCCATCCGTAAGATGCTTTTCTGTGACTGGTGAGTAC
TCAACCAAGTCATTCTGAGAATAGTGTATGCGGCGACCGAGTTGCTCTTGCCCGGCGTCAATACGGGATA
ATACCGCGCCACATAGCAGAACTTTAAAAGTGCTCATCATTGGAAAACGTTCTTCGGGGCGAAAACTCTC
AAGGATCTTACCGCTGTTGAGATCCAGTTCGATGTAACCCACTCGTGCACCCAACTGATCTTCAGCATCT
TTTACTTTCACCAGCGTTTCTGGGTGAGCAAAAACAGGAAGGCAAAATGCCGCAAAAAAGGGAATAAGGG
CGACACGGAAATGTTGAATACTCATACTCTTCCTTTTTCAATATTATTGAAGCATTTATCAGGGTTATTG
TCTCATGAGCGGATACATATTTGAATGTATTTAGAAAAATAAACAAATAGGGGTTCCGCGCACATTTCCC
CGAAAAGTGCCACCTGACGTCTAAGAAACCATTATTATCATGACATTAACCTATAAAAATAGGCGTATCA
CGAGGCCCTTTCGTCTCGCGCGTTTCGGTGATGACGGTGAAAACCTCTGACACATGCAGCTCCCGGAGAC
GGTCACAGCTTGTCTGTAAGCGGATGCCGGGAGCAGACAAGCCCGTCAGGGCGCGTCAGCGGGTGTTGGC
GGGTGTCGGGGCTGGCTTAACTATGCGGCATCAGAGCAGATTGTACTGAGAGTGCACCATATGCGGTGTG
AAATACCGCACAGATGCGTAAGGAGAAAATACCGCATCAGGCGCCATTCGCCATTCAGGCTGCGCAACTG
TTGGGAAGGGCGATCGGTGCGGGCCTCTTCGCTATTACGCCAGCTGGCGAAAGGGGGATGTGCTGCAAGG
CGATTAAGTTGGGTAACGCCAGGGTTTTCCCAGTCACGACGTTGTAAAACGACGGCCAGTGCCAAGCTTG
CATGC
