>Addgene plasmid #133262 | Raichu-OsRac1 WT | depositor partial sequence | sequence record 256085 | Raichu-OsRac1 WT sequence 2346 bps
GAATTCGGCATGGTGAGCAAGGGCGAGGAGCTGTTCACCGGGGTGGTGCCCATCCTGGTCGAGCTGGACG
GCGACGTAAACGGCCACAAGTTCAGCGTGTCCGGCGAGGGCGAGGGCGATGCCACCTACGGCAAGCTGAC
CCTGAAGCTGATCTGCACCACCGGCAAGCTGCCCGTGCCCTGGCCCACCCTCGTGACCACCCTGGGCTAC
GGCCTGCAGTGCTTCGCCCGCTACCCCGACCACATGAAGCAGCACGACTTCTTCAAGTCCGCCATGCCCG
AAGGCTACGTCCAGGAGCGCACCATCTTCTTCAAGGACGACGGCAACTACAAGACCCGCGCCGAGGTGAA
GTTCGAGGGCGACACCCTGGTGAACCGCATCGAGCTGAAGGGCATCGACTTCAAGGAGGACGGCAACATC
CTGGGGCACAAGCTGGAGTACAACTACAACAGCCACAACGTCTATATCACCGCCGACAAGCAGAAGAACG
GCATCAAGGCCAACTTCAAGATCCGCCACAACATCGAGGACGGCGGCGTGCAGCTCGCCGACCACTACCA
GCAGAACACCCCCATCGGCGACGGCCCCGTGCTGCTGCCCGACAACCACTACCTGAGCTACCAGTCCGCC
CTGAGCAAAGACCCCAACGAGAAGCGCGATCACATGGTCCTGCTGGAGTTCGTGACCGCCGCCCTCGAGA
AAGAGAAAGAGCGGCCAGAGATTTCTCTCCCTTCAGATTTTGAACACACAATTCATGTCGGTTTTGATGC
TGTCACAGGGGAGTTTACGGGAATGCCAGAGCAGTGGGCCCGCTTGCTTCAGACATCAAATATCACTAAG
TCGGAGCAGAAGAAAAACCCGCAGGCTGTTCTGGATGTGTTGGAGTTTTACAACTCGAAGAAGACATCCA
ACAGCCAGAAATACATGAGCTTTACAGATAAGTCAGCTTCCGGAGGTGGAACCGGTGGTGGAGGTACCAT
GAGCTCGGCGGCGGCGGCGACGAGGTTCATCAAGTGCGTCACCGTGGGGGACGGCGCGGTGGGGAAGACG
TGCATGCTCATCTGCTACACCTGCAACAAGTTCCCCACCGATTACATCCCCACCGTGTTCGACAACTTCA
GCGCCAATGTCTCCGTGGACGGGAGCGTCGTCAACCTCGGCCTCTGGGACACTGCAGGTCAGGAGGATTA
CAGCAGGTTGAGGCCTCTGAGCTACAGGGGAGCCGATGTGTTCATCCTGTCCTTCTCCCTGATAAGCAGG
GCGAGCTATGAGAATGTTCAGAAGAAGTGGATGCCAGAGCTTCGCCGGTTTGCGCCTGGTGTTCCTGTAG
TTCTTGTTGGAACCAAGTTGGATCTCCGTGAAGATAGGGCCTATCTTGCTGATCATCCAGCTTCTTCCAT
AATAACAACGGAGCAGGGAGAAGAACTGAGGAAGCTAATAGGAGCGGTCGCCTACATCGAATGCAGCTCC
AAGACACAGAGAAACATTAAAGCTGTTTTCGACACTGCCATCAAAGTGGTGCGCGGCCGCATGGTGAGCA
AGGGCGAGGAGCTGTTCACCGGGGTGGTGCCCATCCTGGTCGAGCTGGACGGCGACGTAAACGGCCACAG
GTTCAGCGTGTCCGGCGAGGGCGAGGGCGATGCCACCTACGGCAAGCTGACCCTGAAGTTCATCTGCACC
ACCGGCAAGCTGCCCGTGCCCTGGCCCACCCTCGTGACCACCCTGACCTGGGGCGTGCAGTGCTTCAGCC
GCTACCCCGACCACATGAAGCAGCACGACTTCTTCAAGTCCGCCATGCCCGAAGGCTACGTCCAGGAGCG
TACCATCTTCTTCAAGGACGACGGCAACTACAAGACCCGCGCCGAGGTGAAGTTCGAGGGCGACACCCTG
GTGAACCGCATCGAGCTGAAGGGCATCGGCTTCAAGGAGGACGGCAACATCCTGGGGCACAAGCTAGAGT
ACAACTACATCAGCCACAACGTCTATATCACCGCCGACAAGCAGAAGAACGGCATCAAGGCCCACTTCAA
GATCCGCCACAACATCGAGGACGGCGGCGTGCAGCTCGCCGACCACTACCAGCAGAACACCCCCATCGGC
GACGGCCCCGTGCTGCTGCCCGACAACCACTACCTGAGCACCCAGTCCGCCCTGAGCAAAGACCCCAACG
AGAAGCGCGATCACATGGTCCTGCTGGAGTTCGTGACCGCCGCCGGGATCACTCTCGGCATGGACGAGCT
GTCTAGACCAAGACATAAGGATGTAACCAGAAAGAAACTCCAATCAAGCTCCAATCGGCCAGTAAGGCGG
TACTTTTGCGGAAGCGCTTGTTTCGCGTAGGGATCC
